>Addgene plasmid #208548 | pKLV2-U6gRNA5(GATA3(13))-PGKpuro2ABFP-W | addgene full sequence | sequence record 419634 | Addgene NGS Result
AGCCTTCTGATGTTTCTAACAGGCCAGGATTAACTGCGAATCGTTCTAGCTCCCTGCTTGCCCATACTAT
ATGTTTTAATTTATATTTTTTCTTTCCCCCTGGCCTTAACCGAATTTTTTCCCATCGCGATCTAATTCTC
CCCCGCTTAATACTGACGCTCTCGCACCCATCTCTCTCCTTCTAGCCTCCGCTAGTCAAAATTTTTGGCG
TACTCACCAGTCGCCGCCCCTCGCCTCTTGCCGTGCGCGCTTCAGCAAGCCGAGTCCTGCGTCGAGAGAG
CTCCTCTGGTTTCCCTTTCGCTTTCAAGTCCCTGTTCGGGCGCCACTGCTAGAGATTTTCCACACTGACT
AAAAGGGTCTGAGGGATCTCTAGTTACCAGAGTCACACAACAGACGGGCACACACTACTTGAAGCACTCA
AGGCAAGCTTTATTGAGGCTTAAGCAGTGGGTTCCCTAGTTAGCCAGAGAGCTCCCAGGCTCAGATCTGG
TCTAACCAGAGAGACCCAGTACAGGCAAAACGCGCTGCTTATATAGACCTCCCACCGTACACGCCTACCG
CCCATTTGCGTCAATGGGGCGGAGTTGTTACGACATTTTGGAAAGTCCCGTTGATTTTGGTGCCAAAACA
AACTCCCATTGACGTCAATGGGGTGGAGACTTGGAAATCCCCGTGAGTCAAACCGCTATCCACGCCCATT
GATGTACTGCCAAAACCGCATCACCATGGTAATAGCGATGACTAATACGTAGATGTACTGCCAAGTAGGA
AAGTCCCATAAGGTCATGTACTGGGCATAATGCCAGGCGGGCCATTTACCGTCATTGACGTCAATAGGGG
GCGTACTTGGCATATGATACACTTGATGTACTGCCAAGTGGGCAGTTTACCGTAAATACTCCACCCATTG
ACGTCAATGGAAAGTCCCTATTGGCGTTACTATGGGAACATACGTCATTATTGACGTCAATGGGCGGGGG
TCGTTGGGCGGTCAGCCAGGCGGGCCATTTACCGTAAGTTATGTACTAGTCAATTCGCCCTATAGTGAGT
CGTATTACGCGCGCTCACTGGCCGTCGTTTTACAACGTCGTGACTGGGAAAACCCTGGCGTTACCCAACT
TAATCGCCTTGCAGCACATCCCCCTTTCGCCAGCTGGCGTAATAGCGAAGAGGCCCGCACCGATCGCCCT
TCCCAACAGTTGCGCAGCCTGAATGGCGAATGGG
[124 nt withheld, positions 1225-1348]
C
[91 nt withheld, positions 1350-1440]
A
[49 nt withheld, positions 1442-1490]
CCTTTGACGTTGGAGTCCACGTTCTTT
[37 nt withheld, positions 1518-1554]
ACCCTATCTCGGTCTATTCTTTTGATTTATAAGGGATTTTGCCGATTTCGGCCTATTGGTTAAAAAATGA
GCTGATTTAACAAAAATTTAACGCGAATTTTAACAAAATATTAACGCTTACAATTTAGGTGGCACTTTTC
GGGGAAATGTGCGCGGAACCCCTATTTGTTTATTTTTCTAAATACATTCAAATATGTATCCGCTCATGAG
ACAATAACCCTGATAAATGCTTCAATAATATTGAAAAAGGAAGAGTATGAGTATTCAACATTTCCGTGTC
GCCCTTATTCCCTTTTTTGCGGCATTTTGCCTTCCTGTTTTTGCTCACCCAGAAACGCTGGTGAAAGTAA
AAGATGCTGAAGATCAGTTGGGTGCACGAGTGGGTTACATCGAACTGGATCTCAACAGCGGTAAGATCCT
TGAGAGTTTTCGCCCCGAAGAACGTTTTCCAATGATGAGCACTTTTAAAGTTCTGCTATGTGGCGCGGTA
TTATCCCGTATTGACGCCGGGCAAGAGCAACTCGGTCGCCGCATACACTATTCTCAGAATGACTTGGTTG
AGTACTCACCAGTCACAGAAAAGCATCTTACGGATGGCATGACAGTAAGAGAATTATGCAGTGCTGCCAT
AACCATGAGTGATAACACTGCGGCCAACTTACTTCTGACAACGATCGGAGGACCGAAGGAGCTAACCGCT
TTTTTGCACAACATGGGGGATCATGTAACTCGCCTTGATCGTTGGGAACCGGAGCTGAATGAAGCCATAC
CAAACGACGAGCGTGACACCACGATGCCTGTAGCAATGGCAACAACGTTGCGCAAACTATTAACTGGCGA
ACTACTTACTCTAGCTTCCCGGCAACAATTAATAGACTGGATGGAGGCGGATAAAGTTGCAGGACCACTT
CTGCGCTCGGCCCTTCCGGCTGGCTGGTTTATTGCTGATAAATCTGGAGCCGGTGAGCGTGGGTCTCGCG
GTATCATTGCAGCACTGGGGCCAGATGGTAAGCCCTCCCGTATCGTAGTTATCTACACGACGGGGAGTCA
GGCAACTATGGATGAACGAAATAGACAGATCGCTGAGATAGGTGCCTCACTGATTAAGCATTGGTAACTG
TCAGACCAAGTTTACTCATATATACTTTAGATTGATTTAAAACTTCATTTTTAATTTAAAAGGATCTAGG
TGAAGATCCTTTTTGATAATCTCATGACCAAAATCCCTTAACGTGAGTTTTCGTTCCACTGAGCGTCAGA
CCCCGTAGAAAAGATCAAAGGATCTTCTTGAGATCCTTTTTTTCTGCGCGTAATCTGCTGCTTGCAAACA
AAAAAACCACCGCTACCAGCGGTGGTTTGTTTGCCGGATCAAGAGCTACCAACTCTTTTTCCGAAGGTAA
CTGGCTTCAGCAGAGCGCAGATACCAAATACTGTTCTTCTAGTGTAGCCGTAGTTAGGCCACCACTTCAA
GAACTCTGTAGCACCGCCTACATACCTCGCTCTGCTAATCCTGTTACCAGTGGCTGCTGCCAGTGGCGAT
AAGTCGTGTCTTACCGGGTTGGACTCAAGACGATAGTTACCGGATAAGGCGCAGCGGTCGGGCTGAACGG
GGGGTTCGTGCACACAGCCCAGCTTGGAGCGAACGACCTACACCGAACTGAGATACCTACAGCGTGAGCT
ATGAGAAAGCGCCACGCTTCCCGAAGGGAGAAAGGCGGACAGGTATCCGGTAAGCGGCAGGGTCGGAACA
GGAGAGCGCACGAGGGAGCTTCCAGGGGGAAACGCCTGGTATCTTTATAGTCCTGTCGGGTTTCGCCACC
TCTGACTTGAGCGTCGATTTTTGTGATGCTCGTCAGGGGGGCGGAGCCTATGGAAAAACGCCAGCAACGC
GGCCTTTTTACGGTTCCTGGCCTTTTGCTGGCCTTTTGCTCACATGTTCTTTCCTGCGTTATCCCCTGAT
TCTGTGGATAACCGTATTACCGCCTTTGAGTGAGCTGATACCGCTCGCCGCAGCCGAACGACCGAGCGCA
GCGAGTCAGTGAGCGAGGAAGCGGAAGAGCGCCCAATACGCAAACCGCCTCTCCCCGCGCGTTGGCCGAT
TCATTAATGCAGCTGGCACGACAGGTTTCCCGACTGGAAAGCGGGCAGTGAGCGCAACGCAATTAATGTG
AGTTAGCTCACTCATTAGGCACCCCAGGCTTTACACTTTATGCTCCCGGCTCGTATGTTGTGTGGAATTG
TGAGCGGATAACAATTTCACACAGGAAACAGCTATGACCATGATTACGCCAAGCGCGCAATTAACCCTCA
CTAAAGGGAACAAAAGCTTAATTAACGGCCGCCCATAGAGCCCACCGCATCCCCAGCATGCCTGCTATTG
ACTTCCCAATCCTCCCCCTTGCTGTCCTGCCCCACCCCACCCCCCAGAATAGAATGACACCTACTCAGAC
AATGCGATGCAATTTCCTCATTTTATTAGGAAAGGACAGTGGGAGTGGCACCTTCCAGGGTCAAGGAAGG
CACGGGGGAGGGGCAAACAACAGATGGCTGGCAACTAGAAGGCACAGTCGAGGCTGATCAGCGGGTTTAA
ACTGCTAGAGATTTTCCACACTGACTAAAAGGGTCTGAGGGATCTCTAGTTACCAGAGTCACACAACAGA
CGGGCACACACTACTTGAAGCACTCAAGGCAAGCTTTATTGAGGCTTAAGCAGTGGGTTCCCTAGTTAGC
CAGAGAGCTCCCAGGCTCAGATCTGGTCTAACCAGAGAGACTCTGGTCTAACCAGAGAGACCCAGTACAG
GCAAAAAGCAGATCTTGACTTCTTTGGGAGTGAATTAGCCCTTCCAGTCCCCCCTTTTCTTTTAAAAAGT
GGCTAAGATCTACAGCTGCCTTGTAAGTCATTGGTCTTAAAGGTACCTGCGGGGAGGCGGCCCAAAGGGA
GATCCGACTCGTCTGAGGGCGAAGGCGTAGACGCGGAAGAGGCCGCAGAGCCGGCAGCAGGCCGCGGGAA
GGAAGGTCCGCTGGATTGAGGGCCGAAGGGACGTAGCAGAAGGACGTCCCGCGCAGAATCCAGGTGGCAA
CACAGGCGAGCAGCCAAGGAAAGGACGATGATTTCCCCGACAACACCACGGAATTGTCAGTGCCCAACAG
CCGAGCCCCTGTCCAGCAGCGGGCAAGGCAGGCGGCGATGAGTTCCGCCGTGGCAATAGGGAGGGGGAAA
GCGAAAGTCCCGGAAAGGAGCTGACAGGTGGTGGCAATGCCCCAACCAGTGGGGGTTGCGTCAGCAAACA
CAGTGCACACCACGCCACGTTGCCTGACAACGGGCCACAACTCCTCATAAAGAGACAGCAACCAGGATTT
ATACAAGGAGGAGAAAATGAAAGCCATACGGGAAGCAATAGCATGATACAAAGGCATTAAAGCAGCGTAT
CCACATAGCGTAAAAGGAGCAACATAGTTAAGAATACCAGTCAATCTTTCACAAATTTTGTAATCCAGAG
GTTGAGCGGCCGCTCAATTAAGCTTGTGCCCCAGTTTGCTAGGGAGGTCGCAGTATCTGGCCACTGCCAC
CTCGTGCTGCTCGACGTAGGTCTCGTTGTTGGCCTCCTTGATTCTTTCCAGTCTGTAGTCCACATAGTAG
ACGCCAGGCATCTTGAGGTTCTTAGCGGGTTTCTTGGATCTATATGTGGTCTTGATGTTTGCGATCAGAT
GGCTCCCGCCCACGAGCTTCAGGGCCATGTCGTTTCTGCCTTCCAGGCCGCCGTCAGCGGGGTACAGCGT
CTCGGTGAAGGCCTCCCAGCCGAGTGTTTTCTTCTGCATCACAGGGCCGTTGGATGTGAAGTTCACCCCT
CTGATCTTGACGTTGTAGATGAGGCAGCCGTCCTGGAGGCTGGTGTCCTGGGTAGCGGTCAGCACGCCCC
CGTCCTCGTATGTGGTGACTCTCTCCCATGTGAAGCCCTCAGGGAAGGACTGCTTGAAGAAGTCGGGGAT
GCCCTGGGTGTGGTTGATGAAGGTCTTGCTGCCGTAGAGGAAGCTAGTAGCCAGGATGTCGAAGGCGAAG
GGGAGAGGGCCGCCCTCGACCACCTTGATTCTCATGGTCTGGGTGCCCTCGTAGGGCTTGCCTTCGCCCT
CGGATGTGCACTTGAAGTGATGGTTGTCCACGGTGCCCTCCATGTACAGCTTCATGTGCATGTTCTCCTT
AATCAGCTCGCTCATTGGGCCAGGATTCTCCTCCACGTCACCGCATGTTAGGAGACTTCCTCTGCCCTCT
CCTCCGGACCCGCCGCCGGCACCGGGCTTGCGGGTCATGCACCAGGTGCGCGGTCCTTCGGGCACCTCGA
CGTCGGCGGTGACGGTGAAGCCGAGCCGCTCGTAGAAGGGGAGGTTGCGGGGCGCGGAGGTCTCCAGGAA
GGCGGGCACCCCGGCGCGCTCGGCCGCCTCCACTCCGGGGAGCACGACGGCGCTGCCCAGACCCTTGCCC
TGGTGGTCGGGCGAGACGCCGACGGTGGCCAGGAACCACGCGGGCTCCTTGGGCCGGTGCGGCGCCAGGA
GGCCTTCCATCTGTTGCTGCGCGGCCAGCCGGGAACCGCTCAACTCGGCCATGCGCGGGCCGATCTCGGC
GAACACCGCCCCCGCTTCGACGCTCTCCGGCGTGGTCCAGACCGCCACCGCGGCGCCGTCGTCCGCGACC
CACACCTTGCCGATGTCGAGCCCGACGCGCGTGAGGAAGAGTTCTTGCAGCTCGGTGACCCGCTCGATGT
GGCGGTCCGGATCGACGGTGTGGCGCGTGGCGGGGTAGTCGGCGAACGCGGCGGCGAGGGTGCGTACGGC
CCTGGGGACGTCGTCGCGGGTGGCGAGGCGCACCGTGGGCTTGTACTCGGTCATGGTAAGCTTCAGCTGC
TCGAGATCTAGATGGATGCAGGTCGAAAGGCCCGGAGATGAGGAAGAGGAGAACAGCGCGGCAGACGTGC
GCTTTTGAAGCGTGCAGAATGCCGGGCCTCCGGAGGACCTTCGGGCGCCCGCCCCGCCCCTGAGCCCGCC
CCTGAGCCCGCCCCCGGACCCACCCCTTCCCAGCCTCTGAGCCCAGAAAGCGAAGGAGCAAAGCTGCTAT
TGGCCGCTGCCCCAAAGGCCTACCCGCTTCCATTGCTCAGCGGTGCTGTCCATCTGCACGAGACTAGTGA
GACGTGCTACTTCCATTTGTCACGTCCTGCACGACGCGAGCTGCGGGGCGGGGGGGAACTTCCTGACTAG
GGGAGGAGTAGAAGGTGGCGCGAAGGGGCCACCAAAGAACGGAGCCGGTTGGCGCCTACCGGTGGATGTG
GAATGTGTGCGAGGCCAGAGGCCACTTGTGTAGCGCCAAGTGCCCAGCGGGGCTGCTAAAGCGCATGCTC
CAGACTGCCTTGGGAAAAGCGCCTCCCCTACCCGGTAGAATTGGATCCAAAAAAAGCACCGACTCGGTGC
CACTTTTTCAAGTTGATAACGGACTAGCCTTATTTAAACTTGCTATGCTGTTTCCAGCATAGCTCTTAAA
CGGGTAGGGATCCATGAAGCCGGTGTTTCGTCCTTTCCACAAGATATATAAAGCCAAGAAATCGAAATAC
TTTCAAGTTACGGTAAGCATATGATAGTCCATTTTAAAACATAATTTTAAAACTGCAAACTACCCAAGAA
ATTATTACTTTCTACGTCACGTATTTTGTACTAATATCTTTGTGTTTACAGTCAAATTAATTCTAATTAT
CTCTCTAACAGCCTTGTATCGTATATGCAAATATGAAGGAATCATGGGAAATAGGCCCTCTTCCTGCCCG
ACCTTGGACGCGTAGGGCCCGGTACTAACCAAACTGGATCTCTGCTGTCCCTGTAATAAACCCGAAAATT
TTGAATTTTTGTAATTTGTTTTTGTAATTCTTTAGTTTGTATGTCTGTTGCTATTATGTCTACTATTCTT
TCCCCTGCACTGTACCCCCCAATCCCCCCTTTTCTTTTAAAATTGTGGATGAATACTGCCATTTGTCTGC
AGAATTGGCGCACGCAGTGCCGATCCGTTCACTAATCGAATGGATCTGTCTCTGTCTCTCTCTCCACCTT
CTTCTTCTATTCCTTCGGGCCTGTCGGGTCCCCTCGGGGTTGGGAGGTGGGTCTGAAACGATAATGGTGA
ATATCCCTGCCTAACTCTATTCACTATAGAAAGTACAGCAAAAACTATTCTTAAACCTACCAAGCCTCCT
ACTATCATTATGAATAATTTTATATACCACAGCCAATTTGTTATGTTAAACCAATTCCACAAACTTGCCC
ATTTATCTAATTCCAATAATTCTTGTTCATTCTTTTCTTGCTGGTTTTGCGATTCTTCAATTAAGGAGTG
TATTAAGCTTGTGTAATTGTTAATTTCTCTGTCCCACTCCATCCAGGTCGTGTGATTCCAAATCTGTTCC
AGAGATTTATTACTCCAACTAGCATTCCAAGGCACAGCAGTGGTGCAAATGAGTTTTCCAGAGCAACCCC
AAATCCCCAGGAGCTGTTGATCCTTTAGGTATCTTTCCACAGCCAGGATTCTTGCCTGGAGCTGCTTGAT
GCCCCAGACTGTGAGTTGCAACAGATGCTGTTGCGCCTCAATAGCCCTCAGCAAATTGTTCTGCTGCTGC
ACTATACCAGACAATAATTGTCTGGCCTGTACCGTCAGCGTCATTGACGCTGCGCCCATAGTGCTTCCTG
CTGCTCCCAAGAACCCAAGGAACAAAGCTCCTATTCCCACTGCTCTTTTTTCTCTCTGCACCACTCTTCT
CTTTGCCTTGGTGGGTGCTACTCCTAATGGTTCAATTTTTACTACTTTATATTTATATAATTCACTTCTC
CAATTGTCCCTCATATCTCCTCCTCCAGGTCTGAAGATCAGCGCGGCCGGCCGCTTGCTGTGCGGTGGTC
TTACTTTTGTTTTGCTCTTCCTCTATCTTGTCTAAAGCTTCCTTGGTGTCTTTTATCTCTATCCTTTGAT
GCACACAATAGAGGGTTGCTACTGTATTATATAATGATCTAAGTTCTTCTGATCCTGTCTGAAGGGATGG
TTGTAGCTGTCCCAGTATTTGTCTAC
Features (pLannotate 1.2.2; 28 found; start..end, strand, type, name):
    155..280     -  misc_feature   HIV-1 Ψ: packaging signal of human immunodeficiency virus type 1
    327..507     -  LTR            5' LTR (truncated): truncated 5' long terminal repeat (LTR) from HIV-1
    525..724     -  promoter       CMV promoter: human cytomegalovirus (CMV) immediate early promoter
    725..1025    -  enhancer       CMV enhancer: human cytomegalovirus immediate early enhancer
   1039..1057    -  promoter       T7 promoter: promoter for bacteriophage T7 RNA polymerase
   1065..1220    +  CDS            lacZα (fragment): LacZα fragment of β-galactosidase; lacZ fragment
   1225..1653    +  rep_origin     f1 ori (sequence partly withheld): f1 bacteriophage origin of replication; arrow indicates direction of (+) strand synthesis
   1706..1810    +  promoter       AmpR promoter: bla
   1811..2671    +  CDS            AmpR: β-lactamase; bla; confers resistance to ampicillin, carbenicillin, and related antibiotics
   2842..3430    +  rep_origin     ori: high-copy-number ColE1/pMB1/pBR322/pUC origin of replication
   3613..3705    +  CDS            lacI (fragment): lac repressor; lacI; The lac repressor binds to the lac operator to inhibit transcription in E. coli. This inhibition can be relieved by adding lactose or isopropyl-β-D-thiogalactopyranoside (IPTG).
   3718..3739    +  protein_bind   CAP binding site: CAP binding activates transcription in the presence of cAMP. E. coli catabolite activator protein
   3754..3784    +  promoter       lac promoter: promoter for the E. coli lac operon
   3792..3808    +  protein_bind   lac operator: The lac repressor binds to the lac operator to inhibit transcription in E. coli. This inhibition can be relieved by adding lactose or isopropyl-β-D-thiogalactopyranoside (IPTG). lac repressor encoded by lacI
   3853..3871    +  promoter       T3 promoter: promoter for bacteriophage T3 RNA polymerase
   4010..4121    -  polyA_signal   bGH poly(A) signal: bovine growth hormone polyadenylation signal
   4147..4325    -  LTR            5' LTR (truncated): truncated 5' long terminal repeat (LTR) from HIV-1
   4333..4479    -  CDS            nef (fragment): NEF_HV1LA - Experimental evidence at protein level: Swiss-Prot protein existence level 1. Extracellular Nef protein targets CD4(+) T-lymphocytes for apoptosis by interacting with CXCR4 surface receptors. From Human immunodeficiency virus type 1 group M subtype B (isolate Lai) (HIV-1).
   4473..5059    -  misc_feature   WPRE: woodchuck hepatitis virus posttranscriptional regulatory element
   5071..5769    -  CDS            TagBFP: TagBFP is a basic (constitutively fluorescent) blue fluorescent protein published in 2008, derived from Entacmaea quadricolor. It is reported to be a very rapidly-maturing monomer with very low acid sensitivity.
   5842..6438    -  CDS            PuroR (fragment): puromycin N-acetyltransferase; pac from Streptomyces; confers resistance to puromycin
   6478..6977    -  promoter       PGK promoter: mouse phosphoglycerate kinase 1 promoter
   7000..7067    -  misc_RNA       tracrRNA (fragment): trans-activating CRISPR RNA for the Streptococcus pyogenes CRISPR/Cas9 system
   7114..7354    -  promoter       U6 promoter: RNA polymerase III promoter for human U6 snRNA
   7429..7546    -  misc_feature   cPPT/CTS: central polypurine tract and central termination sequence of HIV-1
   7596..7696    -  CDS            Rev (fragment): human immunodeficiency virus 1 (HIV-1) Rev protein; rev; enhances nuclear export of unspliced and incompletely spliced viral mRNAs
   8073..8306    -  misc_feature   RRE: The Rev response element (RRE) of HIV-1 allows for Rev-dependent mRNA export from the nucleus to the cytoplasm.
   8483..171     -  CDS            HIV-1 gag (fragment) (across the origin): gag protein from human immunodeficiency virus 1; gag
