[The description below was written by a language model from this plasmid's Addgene catalogue record and pLannotate feature annotations shown in this document.]
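Description:
pKLV2-U6gRNA5(GATA3(13))-PGKpuro2ABFP-W is an 8,650 bp lentiviral transfer plasmid that expresses a single CRISPR guide RNA against human GATA3. It was made by cloning the guide oligonucleotide into the BbsI sites of the empty pKLV2-U6gRNA5(BbsI)-PGKpuro2ABFP-W backbone, destroying both sites in the process. In bacteria the plasmid is maintained through a high-copy ColE1/pUC-type origin and selected with ampicillin via the β-lactamase gene. An f1 origin and remnants of a lacZα/lac promoter region with flanking T7 and T3 promoters are carried over from the parental cloning vector.

The viral genome is transcribed from a CMV enhancer/promoter fused to a truncated HIV-1 5' LTR and carries the Ψ packaging signal with a partial gag sequence, the RRE for Rev-dependent nuclear export, and the cPPT/CTS. Within this frame, a human U6 RNA polymerase III promoter drives the GATA3-targeting spacer joined to a Streptococcus pyogenes Cas9 guide scaffold (annotated as a tracrRNA fragment). Downstream, a mouse PGK promoter drives puromycin N-acetyltransferase and TagBFP, which according to the construct name are linked by a 2A peptide so that both proteins come from one transcript. This allows transduced cells to be selected with puromycin and tracked by blue fluorescence. A WPRE enhances transcript expression, followed by a truncated 3' LTR and a bGH polyadenylation signal.

No Cas9 is encoded, so the nuclease must be supplied separately, for example in Cas9-expressing cells. The vector is intended for GATA3 knockout or perturbation in human cells, and the associated study concerns human T-cell acute lymphoblastic leukemia.
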