Addgene plasmid #208548: pKLV2-U6gRNA5(GATA3(13))-PGKpuro2ABFP-W
Purpose: Lentiviral vector expressing gRNA targeting human GATA3
Depositing lab: Kosuke Yusa. Depositing organization: Kyoto University, Institute for Life and Medical Sciences. Publication: Canonical BAF complex regulates the oncogenic program in human T-cell acute lymphoblastic leukemia. Aoki K, Hyuga M, Tarumoto Y, Nishibuchi G, Ueda A, Ochi Y, Sugino S, Mikami T, Kobushi H, Kato I, Akahane K, Inukai T, Takaori-Kondo A, Takita J, Ogawa S, Yusa K. Blood. 2023 Nov 3:blood.2023020857. doi: 10.1182/blood.2023020857. PubMed 37922452.
Backbone
  Vector backbone: pKLV2-U6gRNA5(BbsI)-PGKpuro2ABFP-W
  Backbone manufacturer: addgene
  Backbone size w/o insert (bp): 8648
  Total vector size (bp): 8650
  Vector type: Lentiviral
  Selectable markers: Puromycin
Growth in bacteria
  Bacterial resistance: Ampicillin, 100 μg/mL
  Growth temperature: 37°C
  Growth strain: NEB Stable
  Copy number: Unknown
Gene/Insert
  Gene/Insert name: GATA3(13)
  gRNA/shRNA sequence: GCTTCATGGATCCCTACCC
  Species: H. sapiens (human)
  Entrez Gene: GATA3 (a.k.a. HDR, HDRS)
  Cloning method: Restriction Enzyme; 5′ cloning site BbsI (destroyed during cloning); 3′ cloning site BbsI (destroyed during cloning)
  Sequencing primers: 5′ AGATAATTAGAATTAATTTGACTG
Terms and licenses: Academic/Nonprofit Terms; Industry Terms: Not Available to Industry
How to cite: pKLV2-U6gRNA5(GATA3(13))-PGKpuro2ABFP-W was a gift from Kosuke Yusa (Addgene plasmid # 208548 ; http://n2t.net/addgene:208548 ; RRID:Addgene_208548)
